Addgene plasmid #77028: LYN gRNA (BRDN0001145823)
Purpose: 3rd generation lentiviral gRNA plasmid targeting human LYN
Depositing lab: John Doench & David Root. Depositing organization: Broad Institute. Publication: Optimized sgRNA design to maximize activity and minimize off-target effects of CRISPR-Cas9. Doench JG, Fusi N, Sullender M, Hegde M, Vaimberg EW, Donovan KF, Smith I, Tothova Z, Wilen C, Orchard R, Virgin HW, Listgarten J, Root DE. Nat Biotechnol. 2016 Jan 18. doi: 10.1038/nbt.3437. PubMed 26780180.
Backbone
  Vector backbone: lentiGuide-Puro
  Backbone manufacturer: Zhang Lab (Addgene plasmid # 52963)
  Vector type: Mammalian Expression, Lentiviral, CRISPR
  Selectable markers: Puromycin
Growth in bacteria
  Bacterial resistance: Ampicillin, 100 μg/mL
  Growth temperature: 37°C
  Growth strain: DH5alpha
  Copy number: High Copy
Gene/Insert
  Gene/Insert name: LYN (alt names: LYN; NM_001111097.2)
  gRNA/shRNA sequence: TGAAAGACAAGTCGTCCGGG
  Species: H. sapiens (human)
  Entrez Gene: LYN (a.k.a. JTK8, SAIDV, p53Lyn, p56Lyn)
  Promoter: hU6
  Cloning method: Unknown
  Sequencing primers: 5′ U6-F; 3′ pS2-R
Terms and licenses: Academic/Nonprofit Terms; Industry Terms: Not Available to Industry
Depositor comments: The gRNA was designed to target the following Genbank reference sequence(s): NM_001111097.2,NM_002350.3. Note that this plasmid does NOT contain Cas9. It should be used in conjunction with lentiCas9-Blast (Addgene #52962) or otherwise with cell lines already expressing Cas9. Browse the full kinome gRNA library at http://www.addgene.org/pooled-library/broadgpp-human-kinome/ or visit http://www.broadinstitute.org/rnai/public/ for detailed protocols and information.
How to cite: LYN gRNA (BRDN0001145823) was a gift from John Doench & David Root (Addgene plasmid # 77028 ; http://n2t.net/addgene:77028 ; RRID:Addgene_77028)
