[The description below was written by a language model from this plasmid's Addgene catalogue record and pLannotate feature annotations shown in this document.]
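Description:
LYN gRNA (BRDN0001145823) is a third-generation lentiviral guide RNA plasmid built on the lentiGuide-Puro backbone and designed to direct Streptococcus pyogenes Cas9 to the human LYN gene, which encodes a Src-family tyrosine kinase. The roughly 8.3 kb plasmid is propagated in E. coli through a high-copy ColE1/pUC-type origin with ampicillin selection (AmpR under its own bla promoter). It also carries an f1 origin and leftover cloning-vector elements, such as lac promoter/operator sequences and T7 and T3 promoters, that play no part in its function in mammalian cells.

The lentiviral transfer cassette begins with an RSV promoter fused to a truncated HIV-1 5' LTR, which makes genomic RNA production Tat-independent. This is followed by the Ψ packaging signal with an adjoining gag fragment and the Rev response element for nuclear export of the unspliced viral RNA. The human U6 RNA polymerase III promoter then drives the LYN-specific spacer joined to the SpCas9 gRNA scaffold, with a cPPT/CTS element downstream to aid nuclear import of the viral genome. A second expression unit uses the EF-1α core promoter with its intron A to express puromycin N-acetyltransferase for selecting transduced cells. A WPRE enhances transcript expression, and a self-inactivating ΔU3 3' LTR closes the cassette.

The plasmid does not encode Cas9, so it must be used with a separate Cas9 vector or in cells that already express Cas9. The guide was designed against two LYN reference transcripts and belongs to a human kinome gRNA collection, which makes it suited to knockout studies of LYN in human cells.
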