Features (pLannotate 1.2.2; 29 found; start..end, strand, type, name):
     14..80      +  CDS            small t antigen (fragment): SV40 (simian virus 40) small t antigen
    106..317     +  promoter       EF-1α core promoter: core promoter for human elongation factor EF-1α
    318..1256    +  intron         EF-1α intron A: intron upstream of the start codon of human EF-1α
   1278..1877    +  CDS            PuroR (fragment): puromycin N-acetyltransferase; pac from Streptomyces; confers resistance to puromycin
   1893..2481    +  misc_feature   WPRE: woodchuck hepatitis virus posttranscriptional regulatory element
   2532..2551    +  misc_feature   cPPT/CTS (fragment): central polypurine tract and central termination sequence of HIV-1
   2553..2786    +  LTR            3' LTR (ΔU3): self-inactivating 3' long terminal repeat (LTR) from HIV-1
   2864..2985    +  polyA_signal   SV40 poly(A) signal: SV40 polyadenylation signal
   3025..3160    +  rep_origin     SV40 ori: SV40 origin of replication
   3181..3199    -  promoter       T7 promoter: promoter for bacteriophage T7 RNA polymerase
   3207..3362    +  CDS            lacZα (fragment): LacZα fragment of β-galactosidase; lacZ fragment
   3367..3795    +  rep_origin     f1 ori (sequence partly withheld): f1 bacteriophage origin of replication; arrow indicates direction of (+) strand synthesis
   3848..3952    +  promoter       AmpR promoter: bla
   3953..4813    +  CDS            AmpR: β-lactamase; bla; confers resistance to ampicillin, carbenicillin, and related antibiotics
   4984..5572    +  rep_origin     ori: high-copy-number ColE1/pMB1/pBR322/pUC origin of replication
   5755..5847    +  CDS            lacI (fragment): lac repressor; lacI; The lac repressor binds to the lac operator to inhibit transcription in E. coli. This inhibition can be relieved by adding lactose or isopropyl-β-D-thiogalactopyranoside (IPTG).
   5860..5881    +  protein_bind   CAP binding site: CAP binding activates transcription in the presence of cAMP. E. coli catabolite activator protein
   5896..5926    +  promoter       lac promoter: promoter for the E. coli lac operon
   5934..5950    +  protein_bind   lac operator: The lac repressor binds to the lac operator to inhibit transcription in E. coli. This inhibition can be relieved by adding lactose or isopropyl-β-D-thiogalactopyranoside (IPTG). lac repressor encoded by lacI
   5995..6013    +  promoter       T3 promoter: promoter for bacteriophage T3 RNA polymerase
   6041..6267    +  promoter       RSV promoter: Rous sarcoma virus enhancer/promoter
   6268..6448    +  LTR            5' LTR (truncated): truncated 5' long terminal repeat (LTR) from HIV-1
   6495..6620    +  misc_feature   HIV-1 Ψ: packaging signal of human immunodeficiency virus type 1
   6604..6967    +  CDS            HIV-1 gag (fragment): gag protein from human immunodeficiency virus 1; gag
   7113..7346    +  misc_feature   RRE: The Rev response element (RRE) of HIV-1 allows for Rev-dependent mRNA export from the nucleus to the cytoplasm.
   7723..7749    +  CDS            Rev (fragment): human immunodeficiency virus 1 (HIV-1) Rev protein; rev; enhances nuclear export of unspliced and incompletely spliced viral mRNAs
   7753..7993    +  promoter       U6 promoter: RNA polymerase III promoter for human U6 snRNA
   8023..8098    +  misc_RNA       gRNA scaffold: guide RNA scaffold for the Streptococcus pyogenes CRISPR/Cas9 system
   8154..8271    +  misc_feature   cPPT/CTS: central polypurine tract and central termination sequence of HIV-1
>Addgene plasmid #77028 | LYN gRNA (BRDN0001145823) | addgene full sequence | sequence record 186976 | Addgene Assembled Sequence
CCCGGGTGCAAAGATGGATAAAGTTTTAAACAGAGAGGAATCTTTGCAGCTAATGGACCTTCTAGGTCTT
GAAAGGAGTGGGAATTGGCTCCGGTGCCCGTCAGTGGGCAGAGCGCACATCGCCCACAGTCCCCGAGAAG
TTGGGGGGAGGGGTCGGCAATTGATCCGGTGCCTAGAGAAGGTGGCGCGGGGTAAACTGGGAAAGTGATG
TCGTGTACTGGCTCCGCCTTTTTCCCGAGGGTGGGGGAGAACCGTATATAAGTGCAGTAGTCGCCGTGAA
CGTTCTTTTTCGCAACGGGTTTGCCGCCAGAACACAGGTAAGTGCCGTGTGTGGTTCCCGCGGGCCTGGC
CTCTTTACGGGTTATGGCCCTTGCGTGCCTTGAATTACTTCCACCTGGCTGCAGTACGTGATTCTTGATC
CCGAGCTTCGGGTTGGAAGTGGGTGGGAGAGTTCGAGGCCTTGCGCTTAAGGAGCCCCTTCGCCTCGTGC
TTGAGTTGAGGCCTGGCCTGGGCGCTGGGGCCGCCGCGTGCGAATCTGGTGGCACCTTCGCGCCTGTCTC
GCTGCTTTCGATAAGTCTCTAGCCATTTAAAATTTTTGATGACCTGCTGCGACGCTTTTTTTCTGGCAAG
ATAGTCTTGTAAATGCGGGCCAAGATCTGCACACTGGTATTTCGGTTTTTGGGGCCGCGGGCGGCGACGG
GGCCCGTGCGTCCCAGCGCACATGTTCGGCGAGGCGGGGCCTGCGAGCGCGGCCACCGAGAATCGGACGG
GGGTAGTCTCAAGCTGGCCGGCCTGCTCTGGTGCCTGGCCTCGCGCCGCCGTGTATCGCCCCGCCCTGGG
CGGCAAGGCTGGCCCGGTCGGCACCAGTTGCGTGAGCGGAAAGATGGCCGCTTCCCGGCCCTGCTGCAGG
GAGCTCAAAATGGAGGACGCGGCGCTCGGGAGAGCGGGCGGGTGAGTCACCCACACAAAGGAAAAGGGCC
TTTCCGTCCTCAGCCGTCGCTTCATGTGACTCCACGGAGTACCGGGCGCCGTCCAGGCACCTCGATTAGT
TCTCGAGCTTTTGGAGTACGTCGTCTTTAGGTTGGGGGGAGGGGTTTTATGCGATGGAGTTTCCCCACAC
TGAGTGGGTGGAGACTGAAGTTAGGCCAGCTTGGCACTTGATGTAATTCTCCTTGGAATTTGCCCTTTTT
GAGTTTGGATCTTGGTTCATTCTCAAGCCTCAGACAGTGGTTCAAAGTTTTTTTCTTCCATTTCAGGTGT
CGTGACGTACGGCCACCATGACCGAGTACAAGCCCACGGTGCGCCTCGCCACCCGCGACGACGTCCCCAG
GGCCGTACGCACCCTCGCCGCCGCGTTCGCCGACTACCCCGCCACGCGCCACACCGTCGATCCGGACCGC
CACATCGAGCGGGTCACCGAGCTGCAAGAACTCTTCCTCACGCGCGTCGGGCTCGACATCGGCAAGGTGT
GGGTCGCGGACGACGGCGCCGCCGTGGCGGTCTGGACCACGCCGGAGAGCGTCGAAGCGGGGGCGGTGTT
CGCCGAGATCGGCCCGCGCATGGCCGAGTTGAGCGGTTCCCGGCTGGCCGCGCAGCAACAGATGGAAGGC
CTCCTGGCGCCGCACCGGCCCAAGGAGCCCGCGTGGTTCCTGGCCACCGTCGGAGTCTCGCCCGACCACC
AGGGCAAGGGTCTGGGCAGCGCCGTCGTGCTCCCCGGAGTGGAGGCGGCCGAGCGCGCCGGGGTGCCCGC
CTTCCTGGAGACCTCCGCGCCCCGCAACCTCCCCTTCTACGAGCGGCTCGGCTTCACCGTCACCGCCGAC
GTCGAGGTGCCCGAAGGACCGCGCACCTGGTGCATGACCCGCAAGCCCGGTGCCTGAACGCGTTAAGTCG
ACAATCAACCTCTGGATTACAAAATTTGTGAAAGATTGACTGGTATTCTTAACTATGTTGCTCCTTTTAC
GCTATGTGGATACGCTGCTTTAATGCCTTTGTATCATGCTATTGCTTCCCGTATGGCTTTCATTTTCTCC
TCCTTGTATAAATCCTGGTTGCTGTCTCTTTATGAGGAGTTGTGGCCCGTTGTCAGGCAACGTGGCGTGG
TGTGCACTGTGTTTGCTGACGCAACCCCCACTGGTTGGGGCATTGCCACCACCTGTCAGCTCCTTTCCGG
GACTTTCGCTTTCCCCCTCCCTATTGCCACGGCGGAACTCATCGCCGCCTGCCTTGCCCGCTGCTGGACA
GGGGCTCGGCTGTTGGGCACTGACAATTCCGTGGTGTTGTCGGGGAAATCATCGTCCTTTCCTTGGCTGC
TCGCCTGTGTTGCCACCTGGATTCTGCGCGGGACGTCCTTCTGCTACGTCCCTTCGGCCCTCAATCCAGC
GGACCTTCCTTCCCGCGGCCTGCTGCCGGCTCTGCGGCCTCTTCCGCGTCTTCGCCTTCGCCCTCAGACG
AGTCGGATCTCCCTTTGGGCCGCCTCCCCGCGTCGACTTTAAGACCAATGACTTACAAGGCAGCTGTAGA
TCTTAGCCACTTTTTAAAAGAAAAGGGGGGACTGGAAGGGCTAATTCACTCCCAACGAAGACAAGATCTG
CTTTTTGCTTGTACTGGGTCTCTCTGGTTAGACCAGATCTGAGCCTGGGAGCTCTCTGGCTAACTAGGGA
ACCCACTGCTTAAGCCTCAATAAAGCTTGCCTTGAGTGCTTCAAGTAGTGTGTGCCCGTCTGTTGTGTGA
CTCTGGTAACTAGAGATCCCTCAGACCCTTTTAGTCAGTGTGGAAAATCTCTAGCAGTACGTATAGTAGT
TCATGTCATCTTATTATTCAGTATTTATAACTTGCAAAGAAATGAATATCAGAGAGTGAGAGGAACTTGT
TTATTGCAGCTTATAATGGTTACAAATAAAGCAATAGCATCACAAATTTCACAAATAAAGCATTTTTTTC
ACTGCATTCTAGTTGTGGTTTGTCCAAACTCATCAATGTATCTTATCATGTCTGGCTCTAGCTATCCCGC
CCCTAACTCCGCCCATCCCGCCCCTAACTCCGCCCAGTTCCGCCCATTCTCCGCCCCATGGCTGACTAAT
TTTTTTTATTTATGCAGAGGCCGAGGCCGCCTCGGCCTCTGAGCTATTCCAGAAGTAGTGAGGAGGCTTT
TTTGGAGGCCTAGGGACGTACCCAATTCGCCCTATAGTGAGTCGTATTACGCGCGCTCACTGGCCGTCGT
TTTACAACGTCGTGACTGGGAAAACCCTGGCGTTACCCAACTTAATCGCCTTGCAGCACATCCCCCTTTC
GCCAGCTGGCGTAATAGCGAAGAGGCCCGCACCGATCGCCCTTCCCAACAGTTGCGCAGCCTGAATGGCG
AATGGG
[124 nt withheld, positions 3367-3490]
C
[91 nt withheld, positions 3492-3582]
A
[49 nt withheld, positions 3584-3632]
CCTTTGACGTTGGAGTCCACGTTCTTT
[37 nt withheld, positions 3660-3696]
ACCCTATCTCGGTCTATTCTTTTGATTTATAAGGGATTTTGCCGATTTCGGCCTATTGGTTAAAAAATGA
GCTGATTTAACAAAAATTTAACGCGAATTTTAACAAAATATTAACGCTTACAATTTAGGTGGCACTTTTC
GGGGAAATGTGCGCGGAACCCCTATTTGTTTATTTTTCTAAATACATTCAAATATGTATCCGCTCATGAG
ACAATAACCCTGATAAATGCTTCAATAATATTGAAAAAGGAAGAGTATGAGTATTCAACATTTCCGTGTC
GCCCTTATTCCCTTTTTTGCGGCATTTTGCCTTCCTGTTTTTGCTCACCCAGAAACGCTGGTGAAAGTAA
AAGATGCTGAAGATCAGTTGGGTGCACGAGTGGGTTACATCGAACTGGATCTCAACAGCGGTAAGATCCT
TGAGAGTTTTCGCCCCGAAGAACGTTTTCCAATGATGAGCACTTTTAAAGTTCTGCTATGTGGCGCGGTA
TTATCCCGTATTGACGCCGGGCAAGAGCAACTCGGTCGCCGCATACACTATTCTCAGAATGACTTGGTTG
AGTACTCACCAGTCACAGAAAAGCATCTTACGGATGGCATGACAGTAAGAGAATTATGCAGTGCTGCCAT
AACCATGAGTGATAACACTGCGGCCAACTTACTTCTGACAACGATCGGAGGACCGAAGGAGCTAACCGCT
TTTTTGCACAACATGGGGGATCATGTAACTCGCCTTGATCGTTGGGAACCGGAGCTGAATGAAGCCATAC
CAAACGACGAGCGTGACACCACGATGCCTGTAGCAATGGCAACAACGTTGCGCAAACTATTAACTGGCGA
ACTACTTACTCTAGCTTCCCGGCAACAATTAATAGACTGGATGGAGGCGGATAAAGTTGCAGGACCACTT
CTGCGCTCGGCCCTTCCGGCTGGCTGGTTTATTGCTGATAAATCTGGAGCCGGTGAGCGTGGGTCTCGCG
GTATCATTGCAGCACTGGGGCCAGATGGTAAGCCCTCCCGTATCGTAGTTATCTACACGACGGGGAGTCA
GGCAACTATGGATGAACGAAATAGACAGATCGCTGAGATAGGTGCCTCACTGATTAAGCATTGGTAACTG
TCAGACCAAGTTTACTCATATATACTTTAGATTGATTTAAAACTTCATTTTTAATTTAAAAGGATCTAGG
TGAAGATCCTTTTTGATAATCTCATGACCAAAATCCCTTAACGTGAGTTTTCGTTCCACTGAGCGTCAGA
CCCCGTAGAAAAGATCAAAGGATCTTCTTGAGATCCTTTTTTTCTGCGCGTAATCTGCTGCTTGCAAACA
AAAAAACCACCGCTACCAGCGGTGGTTTGTTTGCCGGATCAAGAGCTACCAACTCTTTTTCCGAAGGTAA
CTGGCTTCAGCAGAGCGCAGATACCAAATACTGTTCTTCTAGTGTAGCCGTAGTTAGGCCACCACTTCAA
GAACTCTGTAGCACCGCCTACATACCTCGCTCTGCTAATCCTGTTACCAGTGGCTGCTGCCAGTGGCGAT
AAGTCGTGTCTTACCGGGTTGGACTCAAGACGATAGTTACCGGATAAGGCGCAGCGGTCGGGCTGAACGG
GGGGTTCGTGCACACAGCCCAGCTTGGAGCGAACGACCTACACCGAACTGAGATACCTACAGCGTGAGCT
ATGAGAAAGCGCCACGCTTCCCGAAGGGAGAAAGGCGGACAGGTATCCGGTAAGCGGCAGGGTCGGAACA
GGAGAGCGCACGAGGGAGCTTCCAGGGGGAAACGCCTGGTATCTTTATAGTCCTGTCGGGTTTCGCCACC
TCTGACTTGAGCGTCGATTTTTGTGATGCTCGTCAGGGGGGCGGAGCCTATGGAAAAACGCCAGCAACGC
GGCCTTTTTACGGTTCCTGGCCTTTTGCTGGCCTTTTGCTCACATGTTCTTTCCTGCGTTATCCCCTGAT
TCTGTGGATAACCGTATTACCGCCTTTGAGTGAGCTGATACCGCTCGCCGCAGCCGAACGACCGAGCGCA
GCGAGTCAGTGAGCGAGGAAGCGGAAGAGCGCCCAATACGCAAACCGCCTCTCCCCGCGCGTTGGCCGAT
TCATTAATGCAGCTGGCACGACAGGTTTCCCGACTGGAAAGCGGGCAGTGAGCGCAACGCAATTAATGTG
AGTTAGCTCACTCATTAGGCACCCCAGGCTTTACACTTTATGCTTCCGGCTCGTATGTTGTGTGGAATTG
TGAGCGGATAACAATTTCACACAGGAAACAGCTATGACCATGATTACGCCAAGCGCGCAATTAACCCTCA
CTAAAGGGAACAAAAGCTGGAGCTGCAAGCTTAATGTAGTCTTATGCAATACTCTTGTAGTCTTGCAACA
TGGTAACGATGAGTTAGCAACATGCCTTACAAGGAGAGAAAAAGCACCGTGCATGCCGATTGGTGGAAGT
AAGGTGGTACGATCGTGCCTTATTAGGAAGGCAACAGACGGGTCTGACATGGATTGGACGAACCACTGAA
TTGCCGCATTGCAGAGATATTGTATTTAAGTGCCTAGCTCGATACATAAACGGGTCTCTCTGGTTAGACC
AGATCTGAGCCTGGGAGCTCTCTGGCTAACTAGGGAACCCACTGCTTAAGCCTCAATAAAGCTTGCCTTG
AGTGCTTCAAGTAGTGTGTGCCCGTCTGTTGTGTGACTCTGGTAACTAGAGATCCCTCAGACCCTTTTAG
TCAGTGTGGAAAATCTCTAGCAGTGGCGCCCGAACAGGGACTTGAAAGCGAAAGGGAAACCAGAGGAGCT
CTCTCGACGCAGGACTCGGCTTGCTGAAGCGCGCACGGCAAGAGGCGAGGGGCGGCGACTGGTGAGTACG
CCAAAAATTTTGACTAGCGGAGGCTAGAAGGAGAGAGATGGGTGCGAGAGCGTCAGTATTAAGCGGGGGA
GAATTAGATCGCGATGGGAAAAAATTCGGTTAAGGCCAGGGGGAAAGAAAAAATATAAATTAAAACATAT
AGTATGGGCAAGCAGGGAGCTAGAACGATTCGCAGTTAATCCTGGCCTGTTAGAAACATCAGAAGGCTGT
AGACAAATACTGGGACAGCTACAACCATCCCTTCAGACAGGATCAGAAGAACTTAGATCATTATATAATA
CAGTAGCAACCCTCTATTGTGTGCATCAAAGGATAGAGATAAAAGACACCAAGGAAGCTTTAGACAAGAT
AGAGGAAGAGCAAAACAAAAGTAAGACCACCGCACAGCAAGCGGCCGCTGATCTTCAGACCTGGAGGAGG
AGATATGAGGGACAATTGGAGAAGTGAATTATATAAATATAAAGTAGTAAAAATTGAACCATTAGGAGTA
GCACCCACCAAGGCAAAGAGAAGAGTGGTGCAGAGAGAAAAAAGAGCAGTGGGAATAGGAGCTTTGTTCC
TTGGGTTCTTGGGAGCAGCAGGAAGCACTATGGGCGCAGCGTCAATGACGCTGACGGTACAGGCCAGACA
ATTATTGTCTGGTATAGTGCAGCAGCAGAACAATTTGCTGAGGGCTATTGAGGCGCAACAGCATCTGTTG
CAACTCACAGTCTGGGGCATCAAGCAGCTCCAGGCAAGAATCCTGGCTGTGGAAAGATACCTAAAGGATC
AACAGCTCCTGGGGATTTGGGGTTGCTCTGGAAAACTCATTTGCACCACTGCTGTGCCTTGGAATGCTAG
TTGGAGTAATAAATCTCTGGAACAGATTTGGAATCACACGACCTGGATGGAGTGGGACAGAGAAATTAAC
AATTACACAAGCTTAATACACTCCTTAATTGAAGAATCGCAAAACCAGCAAGAAAAGAATGAACAAGAAT
TATTGGAATTAGATAAATGGGCAAGTTTGTGGAATTGGTTTAACATAACAAATTGGCTGTGGTATATAAA
ATTATTCATAATGATAGTAGGAGGCTTGGTAGGTTTAAGAATAGTTTTTGCTGTACTTTCTATAGTGAAT
AGAGTTAGGCAGGGATATTCACCATTATCGTTTCAGACCCACCTCCCAACCCCGAGGGGACCCAGAGAGG
GCCTATTTCCCATGATTCCTTCATATTTGCATATACGATACAAGGCTGTTAGAGAGATAATTAGAATTAA
TTTGACTGTAAACACAAAGATATTAGTACAAAATACGTGACGTAGAAAGTAATAATTTCTTGGGTAGTTT
GCAGTTTTAAAATTATGTTTTAAAATGGACTATCATATGCTTACCGTAACTTGAAAGTATTTCGATTTCT
TGGCTTTATATATCTTGTGGAAAGGACGAAACACCGTGAAAGACAAGTCGTCCGGGGTTTTAGAGCTAGA
AATAGCAAGTTAAAATAAGGCTAGTCCGTTATCAACTTGAAAAAGTGGCACCGAGTCGGTGCTTTTTTAA
GCTTGGCGTAACTAGATCTTGAGACAAATGGCAGTATTCATCCACAATTTTAAAAGAAAAGGGGGGATTG
GGGGGTACAGTGCAGGGGAAAGAATAGTAGACATAATAGCAACAGACATACAAACTAAAGAATTACAAAA
ACAAATTACAAAAATTCAAAATTTTCGGGTTTATTACAGGGACAGCAGAGATCCACTTTGGCGCCGGCTC
GAGGGGG
