>Addgene plasmid #77028 | LYN gRNA (BRDN0001145823) | depositor partial sequence | sequence record 144488 | Target Sequence
TGAAAGACAAGTCGTCCGGG
