>Addgene plasmid #77028 | LYN gRNA (BRDN0001145823) | addgene partial sequence | sequence record 186975 | hU6-F
GTAGAAAGTAATAATTTCTTGGGTAGTTTGCAGTTTTAAAATTATGTTTTAAAATGGACTATCATATGCT
TACCGTAACTTGAAAGTATTTCGATTTCTTGGCTTTATATATCTTGTGGAAAGGACGAAACACCGTGAAA
GACAAGTCGTCCGGGGTTTTAGAGCTAGAAATAGCAAGTTAAAATAAGGCTAGTCCGTTATCAACTTGAA
AAAGTGGCACCGAGTCGGTGCTTTTTTAAGCTTGGCGTAACTAGATCTTGAGACAAATGGCAGTATTCAT
CCACAATTTTAAAAGAAAAGGGGGGATTGGGGGGTACAGTGCAGGGGAAAGAATAGTAGACATAATAGCA
ACAGACATACAAACTAAAGAATTACAAAAACAAATTACAAAAATTCAAAATTTTCGGGTTTATTACAGGG
ACAGCAGAGATCCACTTTGGCGCCGGCTCGAGGGGGCCCGGGTGCAAAGATGGATAAAGTTTTAAACAGA
GAGGAATCTTTGCAGCTAATGGACCTTCTAGGTCTTGAAAGGAGTGGGAATTGGCTCCGGTGCCCGTCAG
TGGGCAGAGC
